Addgene plasmid #214753: pCI AscI MR1 R9H res
Purpose: expresses human MR1 R9H resistant to CRISPR editing with a specific sgRNA in mammalian cells
Depositing lab: David Lewinsohn. Depositing organization: Oregon Health & Science University. Publication: Delivery of loaded MR1 monomer results in efficient ligand exchange to host MR1 and subsequent MR1T cell activation. Kulicke CA, Swarbrick GM, Ladd NA, Cansler M, Null M, Worley A, Lemon C, Ahmed T, Bennett J, Lust TN, Heisler CM, Huber ME, Krawic JR, Ankley LM, McBride SK, Tafesse FG, Olive AJ, Hildebrand WH, Lewinsohn DA, Adams EJ, Lewinsohn DM, Harriff MJ. Commun Biol. 2024 Feb 24;7(1):228. doi: 10.1038/s42003-024-05912-4. PubMed 38402309.
Backbone
  Vector backbone: pCI
  Backbone manufacturer: Promega
  Backbone size w/o insert (bp): 4017
  Total vector size (bp): 6363
  Modifications to backbone: inserted AscI restriction site upstream of CMV promoter - see Karamooz et al, 2019 (PMID: 30886396)
  Vector type: Mammalian Expression
Growth in bacteria
  Bacterial resistance: Ampicillin, 100 μg/mL
  Growth temperature: 37°C
  Growth strain: DH5alpha
  Copy number: Unknown
Gene/Insert
  Gene/Insert name: MHC class I-related protein 1 (alt name: MR1)
  Species: H. sapiens (human)
  Insert size (bp): 2381
  Mutation: silent mutations to prevent editing by CRISPR/Cas9 + sgRNA A from Laugel et al (PMID: 27307560) and Arg9 mutated to His (R9H) to prevent presentation of 5-OP-RU as described in Howson et al, 2020 (PMID: 32709702)
  GenBank ID: NM_001531.3
  Entrez Gene: MR1 (a.k.a. HLALS)
  Promoter: CMV
  Tag / fusion protein: IRES eGFP (C terminal on insert)
  Cloning method: Restriction Enzyme; 5′ cloning site EcoRI (not destroyed); 3′ cloning site XmaI (not destroyed)
  Sequencing primers: 5′ CAGCTCTTAAGGCTAGAGTA; 3′ ctgagcaaagaccccaacgagaa
Resource information
  A portion of this plasmid was derived from a plasmid made by: Insert was designed based on NM_001531.3 and Howson et al, 2020 (PMID: 32709702) with the IRES found in Olive et al, 2014 (PMID: 24439903) and ordered from Thermo Fisher Gene Art
Terms and licenses: Academic/Nonprofit Terms; Industry Terms: Not Available to Industry
How to cite: pCI AscI MR1 R9H res was a gift from David Lewinsohn (Addgene plasmid # 214753 ; http://n2t.net/addgene:214753 ; RRID:Addgene_214753)
