[The description below was written by a language model from this plasmid's Addgene catalogue record and pLannotate feature annotations shown in this document.]
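Description:
pCI AscI MR1 R9H res is a 6,363 bp mammalian expression plasmid built on the Promega pCI backbone, modified by insertion of an AscI restriction site upstream of the CMV promoter. It is propagated in E. coli through a high-copy ColE1/pUC-type origin and selected with ampicillin via the β-lactamase gene. An f1 phage origin is also present, along with short backbone remnants (bom, rop, lacZα and SV40 large T fragments) that have no functional role.

The expression cassette is driven by the human CMV immediate early enhancer and promoter, followed by the pCI chimeric β-globin/immunoglobulin intron, which generally improves transcript processing and expression, and a T7 promoter that permits in vitro transcription. The synthesized insert, cloned between EcoRI and XmaI, encodes human MHC class I-related protein 1 (MR1), the antigen-presenting molecule that displays microbial riboflavin-derived metabolites to MAIT and other MR1-restricted T cells. This version carries two sets of changes. Silent mutations make it resistant to Cas9 cutting with a specific published MR1 sgRNA. An Arg9-to-His substitution (R9H) prevents presentation of the ligand 5-OP-RU. Downstream, an EMCV IRES directs translation of EGFP from the same bicistronic transcript, so EGFP is a separate reporter of transfected cells rather than a fusion to MR1. An SV40 polyadenylation signal terminates the transcript.

According to the record, the plasmid's purpose is to express CRISPR-resistant MR1 R9H in mammalian cells. The resistant design would suit re-expression of this mutant in cells where endogenous MR1 is targeted by that sgRNA, with green fluorescence identifying expressing cells, for studies of MR1 ligand loading and T cell activation.
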