Features (pLannotate 1.2.2; 17 found; start..end, strand, type, name):
    412..511     -  misc_feature   bom (fragment): basis of mobility region from pBR322
    613..648     -  CDS            rop (fragment): Rop protein, which maintains plasmids at low copy number; rop
    743..847     +  promoter       AmpR promoter: bla
    848..1708    +  CDS            AmpR: β-lactamase; bla; confers resistance to ampicillin, carbenicillin, and related antibiotics
   1879..2467    +  rep_origin     ori: high-copy-number ColE1/pMB1/pBR322/pUC origin of replication
   2691..3068    +  enhancer       CMV enhancer: human cytomegalovirus immediate early enhancer
   3070..3269    +  promoter       CMV promoter: human cytomegalovirus (CMV) immediate early promoter
   3408..3540    +  intron         chimeric intron: chimera between introns from human β-globin and immunoglobulin heavy chain genes
   3585..3603    +  promoter       T7 promoter: promoter for bacteriophage T7 RNA polymerase
   3620..4642    +  CDS            MR1: HMR1_HUMAN - Experimental evidence at protein level: Swiss-Prot protein existence level 1. Antigen-presenting molecule specialized in displaying microbial pyrimidine-based metabolites to alpha-beta T cell receptors (TCR) on innate-type mucosal-associated invariant T (MAIT) cells (PubMed:23051753, PubMed:26795251, PubMed:12794138, PubMed:19416870, PubMed:22692454, PubMed:23846752). In complex with B2M preferentially presents riboflavin-derived metabolites to semi-invariant TRAV1-2 TCRs on MAIT cells, guiding immune surveillance of the microbial metabolome at mucosal epithelial barriers (PubMed:
   4651..4676    +  misc_feature   MCS (fragment): multiple cloning site
   4793..5255    +  misc_feature   IRES: internal ribosome entry site (IRES) of the encephalomyocarditis virus (EMCV)
   5269..5988    +  CDS            EGFP: the original enhanced GFP (Yang et al., 1996) mammalian codon-optimized
   6017..6138    -  polyA_signal   SV40 poly(A) signal: SV40 polyadenylation signal
   6161..6229    -  CDS            large T antigen (fragment): large T antigen from SV40 (simian virus 40)
   6248..6315    +  CDS            lacZα (fragment): LacZα fragment of β-galactosidase; lacZ fragment
   6319..384     +  rep_origin     f1 ori (across the origin) (sequence partly withheld): f1 bacteriophage origin of replication; arrow indicates direction of (+) strand synthesis
>Addgene plasmid #214753 | pCI AscI MR1 R9H res | addgene full sequence | sequence record 430721 | Addgene NGS Result
[79 nt withheld, positions 1-79]
C
[91 nt withheld, positions 81-171]
A
[49 nt withheld, positions 173-221]
CCTTTGACGTTGGAGTCCACGTTCTTT
[37 nt withheld, positions 249-285]
ACCCTATCTCGGTCTATTCTTTTGATTTATAAGGGATTTTGCCGATTTCGGCCTATTGGTTAAAAAATGA
GCTGATTTAACAAAAATTTAACGCGAATTTTAACAAAATATTAACGCTTACAATTTCCTGATGCGGTATT
TTCTCCTTACGCATCTGTGCGGTATTTCACACCGCATATGGTGCACTCTCAGTACAATCTGCTCTGATGC
CGCATAGTTAAGCCAGCCCCGACACCCGCCAACACCCGCTGACGCGCCCTGACGGGCTTGTCTGCTCCCG
GCATCCGCTTACAGACAAGCTGTGACCGTCTCCGGGAGCTGCATGTGTCAGAGGTTTTCACCGTCATCAC
CGAAACGCGCGAGACGAAAGGGCCTCGTGATACGCCTATTTTTATAGGTTAATGTCATGATAATAATGGT
TTCTTAGACGTCAGGTGGCACTTTTCGGGGAAATGTGCGCGGAACCCCTATTTGTTTATTTTTCTAAATA
CATTCAAATATGTATCCGCTCATGAGACAATAACCCTGATAAATGCTTCAATAATATTGAAAAAGGAAGA
GTATGAGTATTCAACATTTCCGTGTCGCCCTTATTCCCTTTTTTGCGGCATTTTGCCTTCCTGTTTTTGC
TCACCCAGAAACGCTGGTGAAAGTAAAAGATGCTGAAGATCAGTTGGGTGCACGAGTGGGTTACATCGAA
CTGGATCTCAACAGCGGTAAGATCCTTGAGAGTTTTCGCCCCGAAGAACGTTTTCCAATGATGAGCACTT
TTAAAGTTCTGCTATGTGGCGCGGTATTATCCCGTATTGACGCCGGGCAAGAGCAACTCGGTCGCCGCAT
ACACTATTCTCAGAATGACTTGGTTGAGTACTCACCAGTCACAGAAAAGCATCTTACGGATGGCATGACA
GTAAGAGAATTATGCAGTGCTGCCATAACCATGAGTGATAACACTGCGGCCAACTTACTTCTGACAACGA
TCGGAGGACCGAAGGAGCTAACCGCTTTTTTGCACAACATGGGGGATCATGTAACTCGCCTTGATCGTTG
GGAACCGGAGCTGAATGAAGCCATACCAAACGACGAGCGTGACACCACGATGCCTGTAGCAATGGCAACA
ACGTTGCGCAAACTATTAACTGGCGAACTACTTACTCTAGCTTCCCGGCAACAATTAATAGACTGGATGG
AGGCGGATAAAGTTGCAGGACCACTTCTGCGCTCGGCCCTTCCGGCTGGCTGGTTTATTGCTGATAAATC
TGGAGCCGGTGAGCGTGGGTCTCGCGGTATCATTGCAGCACTGGGGCCAGATGGTAAGCCCTCCCGTATC
GTAGTTATCTACACGACGGGGAGTCAGGCAACTATGGATGAACGAAATAGACAGATCGCTGAGATAGGTG
CCTCACTGATTAAGCATTGGTAACTGTCAGACCAAGTTTACTCATATATACTTTAGATTGATTTAAAACT
TCATTTTTAATTTAAAAGGATCTAGGTGAAGATCCTTTTTGATAATCTCATGACCAAAATCCCTTAACGT
GAGTTTTCGTTCCACTGAGCGTCAGACCCCGTAGAAAAGATCAAAGGATCTTCTTGAGATCCTTTTTTTC
TGCGCGTAATCTGCTGCTTGCAAACAAAAAAACCACCGCTACCAGCGGTGGTTTGTTTGCCGGATCAAGA
GCTACCAACTCTTTTTCCGAAGGTAACTGGCTTCAGCAGAGCGCAGATACCAAATACTGTTCTTCTAGTG
TAGCCGTAGTTAGGCCACCACTTCAAGAACTCTGTAGCACCGCCTACATACCTCGCTCTGCTAATCCTGT
TACCAGTGGCTGCTGCCAGTGGCGATAAGTCGTGTCTTACCGGGTTGGACTCAAGACGATAGTTACCGGA
TAAGGCGCAGCGGTCGGGCTGAACGGGGGGTTCGTGCACACAGCCCAGCTTGGAGCGAACGACCTACACC
GAACTGAGATACCTACAGCGTGAGCTATGAGAAAGCGCCACGCTTCCCGAAGGGAGAAAGGCGGACAGGT
ATCCGGTAAGCGGCAGGGTCGGAACAGGAGAGCGCACGAGGGAGCTTCCAGGGGGAAACGCCTGGTATCT
TTATAGTCCTGTCGGGTTTCGCCACCTCTGACTTGAGCGTCGATTTTTGTGATGCTCGTCAGGGGGGCGG
AGCCTATGGAAAAACGCCAGCAACGCGGCCTTTTTACGGTTCCTGGCCTTTTGCTGGCCTTTTGCTCACA
TGGCTCGACAGGCGCGCCGGCCGGCCTCAATATTGGCCATTAGCCATATTATTCATTGGTTATATAGCAT
AAATCAATATTGGCTATTGGCCATTGCATACGTTGTATCTATATCATAATATGTACATTTATATTGGCTC
ATGTCCAATATGACCGCCATGTTGGCATTGATTATTGACTAGTTATTAATAGTAATCAATTACGGGGTCA
TTAGTTCATAGCCCATATATGGAGTTCCGCGTTACATAACTTACGGTAAATGGCCCGCCTGGCTGACCGC
CCAACGACCCCCGCCCATTGACGTCAATAATGACGTATGTTCCCATAGTAACGCCAATAGGGACTTTCCA
TTGACGTCAATGGGTGGAGTATTTACGGTAAACTGCCCACTTGGCAGTACATCAAGTGTATCATATGCCA
AGTCCGCCCCCTATTGACGTCAATGACGGTAAATGGCCCGCCTGGCATTATGCCCAGTACATGACCTTAC
GGGACTTTCCTACTTGGCAGTACATCTACGTATTAGTCATCGCTATTACCATGGTGATGCGGTTTTGGCA
GTACACCAATGGGCGTGGATAGCGGTTTGACTCACGGGGATTTCCAAGTCTCCACCCCATTGACGTCAAT
GGGAGTTTGTTTTGGCACCAAAATCAACGGGACTTTCCAAAATGTCGTAATAACCCCGCCCCGTTGACGC
AAATGGGCGGTAGGCGTGTACGGTGGGAGGTCTATATAAGCAGAGCTCGTTTAGTGAACCGTCAGATCAC
TAGAAGCTTTATTCACCGGTGTTATCACAGTTAAATTGCTAACGCAGTCAGTGCTTCTGACACAACAGTC
TCGAACTTAAGCTGCAGAAGTTGGTCGTGAGGCACTGGGCAGGTAAGTATCAAGGTTACAAGACAGGTTT
AAGGAGACCAATAGAAACTGGGCTTGTCGAGACAGAGAAGACTCTTGCGTTTCTGATAGGCACCTATTGG
TCTTACTGACATCCACTTTGCCTTTCTCTCCACAGGTGTCCACTCCCAGTTCAATTACAGCTCTTAAGGC
TAGAGTACTTAATACGACTCACTATAGGCTAGCCTCGAGAATTCATGGGGGAACTGATGGCGTTCCTGTT
ACCTCTCATCATTGTGTTAATGGTGAAGCACAGCGATTCCCGGACGCACTCTCTGAGATATTTTCACCTG
GGCGTCAGCGATCCCATCCATGGGGTCCCTGAATTTATTTCGGTTGGGTACGTGGACTCGCACCCTATCA
CCACATATGACAGTGTCACTCGGCAGAAGGAGCCACGGGCCCCATGGATGGCAGAGAACCTCGCGCCTGA
TCACTGGGAGAGGTACACTCAGCTGCTGAGGGGCTGGCAGCAGATGTTCAAGGTGGAACTGAAGCGCCTA
CAGAGGCACTACAATCACTCAGGGTCTCACACTTACCAGAGAATGATTGGCTGTGAGCTGCTGGAGGATG
GAAGCACCACAGGATTTCTGCAGTATGCATATGACGGGCAGGATTTCCTGATCTTCAATAAAGACACCCT
CTCCTGGCTGGCTGTAGATAATGTGGCTCACACCATCAAGCAGGCATGGGAGGCCAATCAGCATGAGTTG
CTGTATCAAAAGAATTGGCTGGAAGAAGAATGTATTGCCTGGCTAAAGAGATTCCTGGAGTATGGGAAAG
ACACCCTACAAAGAACAGAGCCCCCACTGGTCAGAGTAAATCGCAAAGAAACTTTTCCAGGGGTTACAGC
TCTCTTCTGCAAAGCTCATGGCTTTTACCCCCCAGAAATTTACATGACATGGATGAAAAACGGGGAAGAA
ATTGTCCAAGAAATTGATTATGGAGACATTCTTCCCAGTGGGGATGGAACCTATCAGGCGTGGGCATCAA
TTGAGCTTGATCCTCAGAGCAGCAACCTTTACTCCTGTCATGTGGAGCACTGCGGTGTCCACATGGTTCT
TCAGGTCCCCCAGGAATCAGAAACTATCCCTCTTGTGATGAAAGCTGTCTCTGGGTCCATTGTCCTTGTC
ATTGTGCTGGCTGGAGTTGGTGTTCTAGTCTGGAGAAGAAGGCCCCGAGAGCAAAATGGAGCCATCTACC
TTCCAACACCAGATCGATGACGGCCAATTCTGCAGTCGACGGTACCGCGGGATCCGCCCCTCTCCCTCCC
CCCCCCCTAACGTTACTGGCCGAAGCCGCTTGGAATAAGGCCGGTGTGCGTTTGTCTATATGTTATTTTC
CACCATATTGCCGTCTTTTGGCAATGTGAGGGCCCGGAAACCTGGCCCTGTCTTCTTGACGAGCATTCCT
AGGGGTCTTTCCCCTCTCGCCAAAGGAATGCAAGGTCTGTTGAATGTCGTGAAGGAAGCAGTTCCTCTGG
AAGCTTCTTGAAGACAAACAACGTCTGTAGCGACCCTTTGCAGGCAGCGGAACCCCCCACCTGGCGACAG
GTGCCTCTGCGGCCAAAAGCCACGTGTATAAGATACACCTGCAAAGGCGGCACAACCCCAGTGCCACGTT
GTGAGTTGGATAGTTGTGGAAAGAGTCAAATGGCTCTCCTCAAGCGTATTCAACAAGGGGCTGAAGGATG
CCCAGAAGGTACCCCATTGTATGGGATCTGATCTGGGGCCTCGGTGCACATGCTTTACATGTGTTTAGTC
GAGGTTAAAAAAACGTCTAGGCCCCCCGAACCACGGGGACGTGGTTTTCCTTTGAAAAACACGATGATAA
TATGGCCACAACCATGGTGAGCAAGGGCGAGGAGCTGTTCACCGGGGTGGTGCCCATCCTGGTCGAGCTG
GACGGCGACGTAAACGGCCACAAGTTCAGCGTGTCCGGCGAGGGCGAGGGCGATGCCACCTACGGCAAGC
TGACCCTGAAGTTCATCTGCACCACCGGCAAGCTGCCCGTGCCCTGGCCCACCCTCGTGACCACCCTGAC
CTACGGCGTGCAGTGCTTCAGCCGCTACCCCGACCACATGAAGCAGCACGACTTCTTCAAGTCCGCCATG
CCCGAAGGCTACGTCCAGGAGCGCACCATCTTCTTCAAGGACGACGGCAACTACAAGACCCGCGCCGAGG
TGAAGTTCGAGGGCGACACCCTGGTGAACCGCATCGAGCTGAAGGGCATCGACTTCAAGGAGGACGGCAA
CATCCTGGGGCACAAGCTGGAGTACAACTACAACAGCCACAACGTCTATATCATGGCCGACAAGCAGAAG
AACGGCATCAAGGTGAACTTCAAGATCCGCCACAACATCGAGGACGGCAGCGTGCAGCTCGCCGACCACT
ACCAGCAGAACACCCCCATCGGCGACGGCCCCGTGCTGCTGCCCGACAACCACTACCTGAGCACCCAGTC
CGCCCTGAGCAAAGACCCCAACGAGAAGCGCGATCACATGGTCCTGCTGGAGTTCGTGACCGCCGCCGGG
ATCACTCTCGGCATGGACGAGCTGTACAAGTAACCCGGGCGGCCGCTTCGAGCAGACATGATAAGATACA
TTGATGAGTTTGGACAAACCACAACTAGAATGCAGTGAAAAAAATGCTTTATTTGTGAAATTTGTGATGC
TATTGCTTTATTTGTAACCATTATAAGCTGCAATAAACAAGTTAACAACAACAATTGCATTCATTTTATG
TTTCAGGTTCAGGGGGAGATGTGGGAGGTTTTTTAAAGCAAGTAAAACCTCTACAAATGTGGTAAAATCG
ATAAGGATCCGGGCTGGCGTAATAGCGAAGAGGCCCGCACCGATCGCCCTTCCCAACAGTTGCGCAGCCT
GAATGGCGAATGG
[45 nt withheld, positions 6319-6363]
